>Addgene plasmid #50572 | pDBD-M | addgene partial sequence | sequence record 77021 | M13-F20 5'-TGTAAAACGACGGCCAGT-3'
GGGCGATTGGGTACCGGCCGCAAATTAAAGCCTTCGAGCGTCCCAAAACCTTCTCAAGCAAGGTTTTCAG
TATAATGTTACATGCGTACACGCGTCTGTACAGAAAAAAAAGAAAAATTTGAAATATAAATAACGTTCTT
AATACTAACATAACTATAAAAAAATAAATAGGGACCTAGACTTCAGGTTGTCTAACTCCTTCCTTTTCGG
TTAGAGCGGATGTGGGGGGAGGGCGTGAATGTAAGCGTGACATAACTAATTACATGACTCGAGTTAACCA
CCTCTTAGCCTTAGCACAAGATGTAAGGTGGACTCCTTCTGAATGTTGTAATCAGACAGCGTTCTACCGT
CTTCTAGCTGCCTACCGGCAAAGATCAATCTTTGTTGATCTGGAGGGATACCTTCCTTGTCTTGAATTTT
CGACTTAACGTTGTCGATGGTATCGGAAGATTCAACTTCCAATGTTATGGTTTTACCGGTCAAAGTCTTG
ACGAAAATCTGCATGGTCGACCCACTACCCGCTAAAAATGCAGCGTAATCTGGAACATCGTATGGGTAGG
TACCGTCTTTCTTCTCGTAGACTTCAAACTTATACTTGATGCCTTTTTCCTCCTGGACCTCAGAGAGGAC
GCCTGGGTATTCTGGGAGAAGTTTATACTTCCCCAAATCAATTTCTGGGAAAAACGTGTCACTTTCAAAT
TCCTGCATGATCCTTGTCACAAAGAGTCTGAGGTGGCCTGGTTGATTCATGGCTTCCTGGTAAACAGAAC
TGCCTCCGACTATCC
