>Addgene plasmid #50572 | pDBD-M | addgene partial sequence | sequence record 77022 | M13rev
CTAAAGGGAACAAAAGCTGGAGCTCTAGTACGGATTAGAAGCCGCCGAGCGGGTGACAGCCCTCCGAAGG
AAGACTCTCCTCCGTGCGTCCTCGTCTTCACCGGTCGCGTTCCTGAAACGCAGATGTGCCTCGCGCCGCA
CTGCTCCGAACAATAAAGATTCTACAATACTAGCTTTTATGGTTATGAAGAGGAAAAATTGGCAGTAACC
TGGCCCCACAAACCTTCAAATGAACGAATCAAATTAACAACCATAGGATGATAATGCGATTAGTTTTTTA
GCCTTATTTCTGGGGTAATTAATCAGCGAAGCGATGATTTTTGATCTATTAACAGATATATAAATGCAAA
AACTGCATAACCACTTTAACTAATACTTTCAACATTTTCGGTTTGTATTACTTCTTATTCAAATGTAATA
AAAGTATCAACAAAAAATTGTTAATATACCTCTATACTTTAACGTCAAGGAGAAAAAACCCCGGATTCTA
GAACTAGTGGATCCCCCGGGCTGCAGGAATTCATGGTTCGACCATTGAACTGCATCGTCGCCGTGTCCCA
AAATATGGGGATTGGCAAGAACGGAGACCTACCCTGGCCTCCGCTCAGGAACGAGTTCAAGTACTTCCAA
AGAATGACCACAACCTCTTCAGTGGAAGGTAAACAGAATCTGGTGATTATGGGTAGGAAAACCTGGTTCT
CCATTCCTGAGAAGAATCGACCTTTAAAGGACAGAATTAATATAGTTCTCAGTAGAGAACTCAAAGAACC
ACCACGAGGAGCTCATTTTCTTGCCAAAAGTTTGGATGATGCCTTAAGACTTATTGAACAACCGGAATTG
GCAAGTAAAGTAGACATGGTTTGGATAGTC
