>Addgene plasmid #50572 | pDBD-M | addgene partial sequence | sequence record 77969 | GAL1 5'-AATATACCTCTATACTTTAACGTC-3'
TAGTGGATCCCCCGGGCTGCAGGAATTCATGGTTCGACCATTGAACTGCATCGTCGCCGTGTCCCAAAAT
ATGGGGATTGGCAAGAACGGAGACCTACCCTGGCCTCCGCTCAGGAACGAGTTCAAGTACTTCCAAAGAA
TGACCACAACCTCTTCAGTGGAAGGTAAACAGAATCTGGTGATTATGGGTAGGAAAACCTGGTTCTCCAT
TCCTGAGAAGAATCGACCTTTAAAGGACAGAATTAATATAGTTCTCAGTAGAGAACTCAAAGAACCACCA
CGAGGAGCTCATTTTCTTGCCAAAAGTTTGGATGATGCCTTAAGACTTATTGAACAACCGGAATTGGCAA
GTAAAGTAGACATGGTTTGGATAGTCGGAGGCAGTTCTGTTTACCAGGAAGCCATGAATCAACCAGGCCA
CCTCAGACTCTTTGTGACAAGGATCATGCAGGAATTTGAAAGTGACACGTTTTTCCCAGAAATTGATTTG
GGGAAGTATAAACTTCTCCCAGAATACCCAGGCGTCCTCTCTGAGGTCCAGGAGGAAAAAGGCATCAAGT
ATAAGTTTGAAGTCTACGAGAAGAAAGACGGTACCTACCCATACGATGTTCCAGATTACGCTGCATTTTT
AGCGGGTAGTGGGTCGACCATGCAGATTTTCGTCAAGACTTTGACCGGTAAAACCATAACATTGGAAGTT
GAATCTTCCGATACCATCGACAACGTTAAGTCGAAAATTCAAGACAAGGAAGGTATCCCTCCAGATCAAC
AAAGATTGATCTTTGCCGGTAGGCAGCTAGAAGACGGTAGAACGCTGTCT
