>Addgene plasmid #50572 | pDBD-M | addgene partial sequence | sequence record 79509 | betaGal-Rev 5'-ctggccgtaaccgacc
TACTTCGCGTCTGGCCTTCCTGTAGCCAGCTTTCATCAACATTAAATGTGAGCGAGTAACAACCCGTCGG
ATTCTCCGTGGGAACAAACGGCGGATTGACCGTAATGGGATAGGTCACGTTGGTGTAGATGGGCGCATCG
TAACCGTGCATCTGCCAGTTTGAGGGGACGACGACAGTATCGGCCTCAGGAAGATCGCACTCCAGCCAGC
TTTCCGGCACCGCTTCTGGTGCCGGAAACCAGGCAAAGCGCCATTCGCCATTCAGGCTGCGCAACTGTTG
GGAAGGGCGATCGGTGCGGGCCTCTTCGCTATTACGCCAGCTGGCGAAAGGGGGATGTGCTGCAAGGCGA
TTAAGTCGGGAAACCTGTCGTGCCAGCTGCATTAATGAATCGGCCAACGCGCGGGGAGAGGCGGTTTGCG
TATTGGGCGCCAGGGTGGTTTTTCTTTTCACCAGTGAGACGGGCAACAGCCAAGCTCCGGATCCTGTCAT
ACCACCGCGGAGCCTTAGCACAAGATGTAAGGTGGACTCCTTCTGAATGTTGTAATCAGACAGCGTTCTA
CCGTCTTCTAGCTGCCTACCGGCAAAGATCAATCTTTGTTGATCTGGAGGGATACCTTCCTTGTCTTGAA
TTTTCGACTTAACGTTGTCGATGGTATCGGAAGATTCAACTTCCAATGTTATGGTTTTACCGGTCAAAGT
CTTGACGAAAATCTGCATGGTCGACCCACTACCCGCTAAAAATGCAGCGTAATCTGGAACATCGTATGGG
TA
