[The description below was written by a language model from this plasmid's Addgene catalogue record.]
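Description:
pDBD-M is a yeast expression plasmid built on a pRS426 backbone carrying the GAL1 promoter. pRS426-series vectors are high-copy episomal shuttle plasmids that replicate in yeast through a 2μ origin. Here the plasmid is selected in yeast through the URA3 auxotrophic marker and propagated in E. coli as a high-copy plasmid under ampicillin selection. The backbone is recorded as about 6.4 kb and the insert as about 5.2 kb, cloned between SacII and NheI sites that both remain intact.

The insert is a single galactose-inducible open reading frame encoding a linear fusion, DHFR-ubiquitin-Met-βgal-ubiquitin-DHFR-ubiquitin, of synthetic and E. coli origin. This is the "ubiquitin sandwich" arrangement. Deubiquitylating enzymes cleave after each ubiquitin moiety, generally as the chain is being made, so one translation event yields the test protein and two flanking DHFR-based reference proteins in equimolar amounts. The test protein is the eK-linked β-galactosidase that, in this construct, bears an N-terminal methionine. The downstream reference can be made only if the ribosome finishes translating the test protein. Comparing the upstream and downstream references therefore reports how much of the nascent test protein is destroyed before its synthesis is complete, which is the measure of cotranslational degradation. Methionine is a stabilizing N-terminal residue under the N-end rule, so this version most plausibly acts as the long-lived comparison. The record says only that it is to be used with a companion plasmid from the same set, whose contents are not described here. The depositor notes a histidine-to-threonine substitution just upstream of the Met-βgal segment that is not expected to affect function. No feature table was provided, so element positions cannot be confirmed.
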