Addgene plasmid #50572: pDBD-M
Purpose: Double Ub M-ek Beta-gal construct for ubiquitin sandwich assay, for measurement of cotranslational protein degradation, use with 50571
Depositing lab: Alexander Varshavsky. Depositing organization: California Institute of Technology. Publication: Detecting and measuring cotranslational protein degradation in vivo. Turner GC, Varshavsky A. Science. 2000 Sep 22;289(5487):2117-20. 10.1126/science.289.5487.2117 PubMed 11000112.
Backbone
  Vector backbone: pRS426 Gal1
  Backbone size w/o insert (bp): 6400
  Vector type: Yeast Expression
  Selectable markers: URA3
Growth in bacteria
  Bacterial resistance: Ampicillin, 100 μg/mL
  Growth temperature: 37°C
  Growth strain: DH5alpha
  Copy number: High Copy
Gene/Insert
  Gene/Insert name: DHFR-Ubiquitin-MetBetaGal-Ubiquitin-DHFR-Ubiquitin
  Species: Synthetic; E. Coli
  Insert size (bp): 5200
  Promoter: Gal1
  Cloning method: Restriction Enzyme; 5′ cloning site SacII (not destroyed); 3′ cloning site NheI (not destroyed)
  Sequencing primers: 5′ M13-F20; 3′ M13 Reverse
Terms and licenses: Academic/Nonprofit Terms; Industry Terms: Not Available to Industry
Depositor comments: There is a H to T mutation in front of the MetBetaGal. The mutation should not affect function.
How to cite: pDBD-M was a gift from Alexander Varshavsky (Addgene plasmid # 50572 ; http://n2t.net/addgene:50572 ; RRID:Addgene_50572)
